Addgene plasmid #220687: AiP1961 - pAAV-AiE2590m-minBG-SYFP2-WPRE-BGHpA
Purpose: AiE2590m is an enhancer sequence, designed to drive AAV-mediated transgene expression in specific populations of brain cells
Depositing lab: Allen Institute for Brain Science & Bosiljka Tasic. Depositing organization: Allen Institute. Publication: A suite of enhancer AAVs and transgenic mouse lines for genetic access to cortical cell types. Ben-Simon Y, Hooper M, Narayan S, Daigle TL, Dwivedi D, Way SW, Oster A, Stafford DA, Mich JK, Taormina MJ, Martinez RA, Opitz-Araya X, Roth JR, Alexander JR, Allen S, Amster A, Arbuckle J, Ayala A, Baker PM, Bakken TE, Barcelli T, Barta S, Bendrick J, Bertagnolli D, Bielstein C, Bishwakarma P, Bowlus J, Boyer G, Brouner K, Casian B, Casper T, Chakka AB, Chakrabarty R, Chance RK, Chavan S, Clark M, Colbert K, Collman F, Daniel S, Departee M, DiValentin P, Donadio N, Dotson N, Egdorf T, Fliss T, Gabitto M, Garcia J, Gary A, Gasperini M, Gloe J, Goldy J, Gore BB, Graybuck L, Greisman N, Haeseleer F, Halterman C, Haradon Z, Hastings SD, Helback O, Ho W, Hockemeyer D, Huang C, Huff S, Hunker A, Johansen N, Jones D, Juneau Z, Kalmbach B, Kannan M, Khem S, Kussick E, Kutsal R, Larsen R, Lee C, Lee AY, Leibly M, Lenz GH, Li S, Liang E, Lusk N, Madigan Z, Malloy J, Malone J, McCue R, Melchor J, Mollenkopf T, Moosman S, Morin E, Newman D, Ng L, Ngo K, Omstead V, Otto S, Oyama A, Pena N, Pham T, Phillips E, Pom CA, Potekhina L, Ransford S, Ray PL, Rette D, Reynoldson C, Rimorin C, Rocha D, Ruiz A, Sanchez REA, Sawyer L, Sedeno-Cortes A, Sevigny JP, Shapovalova N, Shepard N, Shulga L, Sigler AR, Siverts L, Soliman S, Somasundaram S, Staats B, Stewart K, Szelenyi E, Tieu M, Trader C, Tran A, van Velthoven CTJ, Walker M, Wang Y, Weed N, Wirthlin M, Wood T, Wynalda B, Yao Z, Zhou T, Ariza J, Dee N, Reding M, Ronellenfitch K, Mufti S, Sunkin SM, Smith KA, Esposito L, Waters J, Thyagarajan B, Yao S, Lein ES, Zeng H, Levi BP, Ngai J, Ting JT, Tasic B. Cell. 2025 May 16:S0092-8674(25)00513-6. doi: 10.1016/j.cell.2025.05.002. PubMed 40403729.
Backbone
  Vector backbone: pAAV2
  Vector type: AAV
Growth in bacteria
  Bacterial resistance: Ampicillin, 100 μg/mL
  Growth temperature: 37°C
  Growth strain: NEB Stable
  Copy number: High Copy
Gene/Insert
  Gene/Insert name: SYFP2
  Species: Synthetic
  Promoter: minBG
  Cloning method: Gibson Cloning
Terms and licenses: Academic/Nonprofit Terms; Industry Terms: Not Available to Industry
Depositor comments: 5' Cloning Site: MluI (not destroyed), 3' Cloning Site: SgrAI (not destroyed). Please visit https://doi.org/10.1101/2024.06.10.597244 for bioRxiv preprint.
How to cite: AiP1961 - pAAV-AiE2590m-minBG-SYFP2-WPRE-BGHpA was a gift from Allen Institute for Brain Science & Bosiljka Tasic (Addgene plasmid # 220687 ; http://n2t.net/addgene:220687 ; RRID:Addgene_220687)
