[The description below was written by a language model from this plasmid's Addgene catalogue record and pLannotate feature annotations shown in this document.]
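Description:
AiP1961 - pAAV-AiE2590m-minBG-SYFP2-WPRE-BGHpA is an AAV transfer plasmid built on a pAAV2 backbone and intended for packaging into recombinant adeno-associated virus for delivery to brain tissue. In bacteria it is maintained as a high-copy plasmid through a ColE1/pUC-type origin and selected with ampicillin via the β-lactamase gene and its own promoter. An f1 phage origin is also present in the backbone, along with short remnants of the pBR322 bom and rop regions. The annotated 5,333 nt sequence shows an intact AAV2 inverted terminal repeat downstream of the expression cassette, while the upstream ITR is detected only as two short fragments. This is a common outcome when these structured repeats are sequenced and annotated, although the record does not comment on it. The listed recombination-deficient growth strain fits the need to keep the ITRs stable.

Between the ITRs, the candidate enhancer AiE2590m sits upstream of a minimal beta-globin promoter (minBG), which has little activity alone and so makes expression depend on the enhancer. Neither element is annotated in the feature table, but the unannotated stretch before the reporter is where they would be expected to lie, and the depositor notes that retained MluI and SgrAI sites flank the cloned segment. The cassette drives SYFP2, a rapidly maturing monomeric yellow fluorescent protein. It is followed by a WPRE, detected as two adjacent fragments, which enhances transcript stability and expression, and by a bovine growth hormone polyadenylation signal. The construct serves as a reporter virus for labelling specific brain cell populations. It belongs to a larger enhancer AAV collection for genetic access to cortical cell types, but the record does not state which population AiE2590m targets.
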