Features (pLannotate 1.2.2; 14 found; start..end, strand, type, name):
     12..39      +  repeat_region  AAV2 ITR (fragment): inverted terminal repeat of adeno-associated virus serotype 2 inverted
     68..95      +  repeat_region  AAV2 ITR (fragment): inverted terminal repeat of adeno-associated virus serotype 2 inverted
   1351..2067    +  CDS            SYFP2: SYFP2 is a basic (constitutively fluorescent) yellow fluorescent protein published in 2006, derived from Aequorea victoria. It is reported to be a very rapidly-maturing monomer with moderate acid sensitivity.
   2107..2264    +  misc_feature   WPRE (fragment): woodchuck hepatitis virus posttranscriptional regulatory element
   2270..2350    +  misc_feature   WPRE (fragment): woodchuck hepatitis virus posttranscriptional regulatory element
   2367..2478    +  polyA_signal   bGH poly(A) signal: bovine growth hormone polyadenylation signal
   2596..2736    +  repeat_region  AAV2 ITR: inverted terminal repeat of adeno-associated virus serotype 2 inverted
   2741..2792    -  misc_feature   bom (fragment): basis of mobility region from pBR322
   2811..3266    +  rep_origin     f1 ori (sequence partly withheld): f1 bacteriophage origin of replication; arrow indicates direction of (+) strand synthesis
   3267..3316    -  misc_feature   bom (fragment): basis of mobility region from pBR322
   3418..3453    -  CDS            rop (fragment): Rop protein, which maintains plasmids at low copy number; rop
   3548..3652    +  promoter       AmpR promoter: bla
   3653..4513    +  CDS            AmpR: β-lactamase; bla; confers resistance to ampicillin, carbenicillin, and related antibiotics
   4684..5272    +  rep_origin     ori: high-copy-number ColE1/pMB1/pBR322/pUC origin of replication
>Addgene plasmid #220687 | AiP1961 - pAAV-AiE2590m-minBG-SYFP2-WPRE-BGHpA | addgene full sequence | sequence record 462016 | Addgene NGS Result
CCTGCAGGCAGCTGCGCGCTCGCTCGCTCACTGAGGCCGCCCGGGCGTCGGGCGACCTTTGGTCGCCCGG
CCTCAGTGAGCGAGCGAGCGCGCAGAGAGGGAGTGGCCAACTCCATCACTAGGGGTTCCTGCGGCCGCAT
TTGTCTTTGTGCATATATGTATTGTTTATATACATATAAATACTTAAAAGTATAACATGAGTGCATGTCA
CATGTCTGAGTTCATTCTTGGGGGAATCTTGACCCCAGGTTTGGGGGTATCTGAAGCTATGTGTGAGATT
CTTCTGTTGTAATGTAATATGATATTCTTATTGCCCCAGAACTAGGGACCTGCCTTCTGCAATGAAAATT
AATCAACCTAACCTTTGCACTTTATTACTTAAATCAAACTAAAGCTATAAGAGAGGGAACAACTGCTAGT
CACAGTGATAGAATTATAGCTCTCCTGTACAGACTGTTTTTTTGTTACCGTGGCAACGAAACCCCATTTT
TCTAGTAACTAAGAAGTGTCAGTAGTCTATTTGCAAGACACAGGTGCTGCTTTGTAGCCACAGACATTTT
CAATGAAATGAAATTTTCTGAAGTTTGTGGCATGTATTTTAGGGATGATGGTTTTAGCATTTGAAAACCT
CTTATCTGAAAGGTAGTTTGATTTCTTTTTTTTTTCATATACGAATACCATGTGTGCACATGGGTAATCA
ATGACCTCCACTTTGAAATCTGCATCTACACTGGGAAAGACCCTGCTGGAACAGGGAGAAGGTACATGGG
GGGAAGAGTGAGTTCCTGCCCACAAGGCATTAGCCAGGGAAATGAAACTTATGCATTGGAAAGAGATGTG
TAGAGGGGAGGGGATAGCTCGGTCAGTAGAGTGCAGGCCATGCAAGTGGTAGGACCTGAGTTTGACTTGA
TTGAGAGGCAGAAATTGGGCAGCCTGTGTTATGGTCATAGCATAGTAGCTCAAACATTTATGTGAAAAGG
CAGGCGTGGTGGGACCTGCACTTGTAACGCCGGCACCGCGGAGGTGGAAGCAGAAGGAACCTTGGGGCTC
ACTGACCAGCCAGACAACCTAAGCCTATCTGACTAGCCGTGTCATAGTGAGGTACTCTCTCAGAAAACAA
AAGGAGTGAGACCTGAGGAGGGACAACACCAGAGGTTGTCCTCCAGCCCCCATGATGCATGTGCACCTGC
ACACACAGGCATACTTACACCTGCACACGTATGAACGTGCACCCCGTCTCCCCTAGAAGCGGAGCTCGGG
CTGGGCATAAAAGTCAGGGCAGAGCCATCTATTGCTTACATTTGCTTCTGGGATCCAGATCTTTCGAAGC
TAGCGCTACCGGTCGCCACCATGGTGAGCAAGGGCGAGGAGCTGTTCACCGGGGTGGTGCCCATCCTGGT
CGAGCTGGACGGCGACGTAAACGGCCACAAGTTCAGCGTGTCCGGCGAGGGCGAGGGCGATGCCACCTAC
GGCAAGCTGACCCTGAAGCTGATCTGCACCACCGGCAAGCTGCCCGTGCCCTGGCCCACCCTCGTGACCA
CCCTGGGCTACGGCGTGCAGTGCTTCGCCCGCTACCCCGACCACATGAAGCAGCACGACTTCTTCAAGTC
CGCCATGCCCGAAGGCTACGTCCAGGAGCGCACCATCTTCTTCAAGGACGACGGCAACTACAAGACCCGC
GCCGAGGTGAAGTTCGAGGGCGACACCCTGGTGAACCGCATCGAGCTGAAGGGCATCGACTTCAAGGAGG
ACGGCAACATCCTGGGGCACAAGCTGGAGTACAACTACAACAGCCACAACGTCTATATCACCGCCGACAA
GCAGAAGAACGGCATCAAGGCCAACTTCAAGATCCGCCACAACATCGAGGACGGCGGCGTGCAGCTCGCC
GACCACTACCAGCAGAACACCCCCATCGGCGACGGCCCCGTGCTGCTGCCCGACAACCACTACCTGAGCT
ACCAGTCCAAGCTGAGCAAAGACCCCAACGAGAAGCGCGATCACATGGTCCTGCTGGAGTTCGTGACCGC
CGCCGGGATCACTCTCGGCATGGACGAGCTGTACAAGTAAGTCGACGGCGCGCCGCGGCCGCGAATTCGA
TATCATAATCAACCTCTGGATTACAAAATTTGTGAAAGATTGACTGGTATTCTTAACTATGTTGCTCCTT
TTACGCTATGTGGATACGCTGCTTTAATGCCTTTGTATCATGCTATTGCTTCCCGTATGGCTTTCATTTT
CTCCTCCTTGTATAAATCCTGGTTAGTTCTTGCCACGGCGGAACTCATCGCCGCCTGCCTTGCCCGCTGC
TGGACAGGGGCTCGGCTGTTGGGCACTGACAATTCCGTGGCTCGAGAGATCTTCGACTGTGCCTTCTAGT
TGCCAGCCATCTGTTGTTTGCCCCTCCCCCGTGCCTTCCTTGACCCTGGAAGGTGCCACTCCCACTGTCC
TTTCCTAATAAAATGAGGAAATTGCATCGCATTGTCTGAGTAGGTGTCATTCTATTCTGGGGGGTGGGGT
GGGGCAGGACAGCAAGGGGGAGGATTGGGAAGACAATAGCAGGCATGAGATCTCACGTGCGGACCGAGCG
GCCGCAGGAACCCCTAGTGATGGAGTTGGCCACTCCCTCTCTGCGCGCTCGCTCGCTCACTGAGGCCGGG
CGACCAAAGGTCGCCCGACGCCCGGGCTTTGCCCGGGCGGCCTCAGTGAGCGAGCGAGCGCGCAGCTGCC
TGCAGGGGCGCCTGATGCGGTATTTTCTCCTTACGCATCTGTGCGGTATTTCACACCGCATA
[95 nt withheld, positions 2793-2887]
T
[46 nt withheld, positions 2889-2934]
C
[141 nt withheld, positions 2936-3076]
CCTTTGACGTTGGAGTCCACGTTCTTT
[37 nt withheld, positions 3104-3140]
ACTCTATCTCGGGCTATTCTTTTGATTTATAAGGGATTTTGCCGATTTCGGTCTATTGGTTAAAAAATGA
GCTGATTTAACAAAAATTTAACGCGAATTTTAACAAAATATTAACGTTTACAATTTTATGGTGCACTCTC
AGTACAATCTGCTCTGATGCCGCATAGTTAAGCCAGCCCCGACACCCGCCAACACCCGCTGACGCGCCCT
GACGGGCTTGTCTGCTCCCGGCATCCGCTTACAGACAAGCTGTGACCGTCTCCGGGAGCTGCATGTGTCA
GAGGTTTTCACCGTCATCACCGAAACGCGCGAGACGAAAGGGCCTCGTGATACGCCTATTTTTATAGGTT
AATGTCATGATAATAATGGTTTCTTAGACGTCAGGTGGCACTTTTCGGGGAAATGTGCGCGGAACCCCTA
TTTGTTTATTTTTCTAAATACATTCAAATATGTATCCGCTCATGAGACAATAACCCTGATAAATGCTTCA
ATAATATTGAAAAAGGAAGAGTATGAGTATTCAACATTTCCGTGTCGCCCTTATTCCCTTTTTTGCGGCA
TTTTGCCTTCCTGTTTTTGCTCACCCAGAAACGCTGGTGAAAGTAAAAGATGCTGAAGATCAGTTGGGTG
CACGAGTGGGTTACATCGAACTGGATCTCAACAGCGGTAAGATCCTTGAGAGTTTTCGCCCCGAAGAACG
TTTTCCAATGATGAGCACTTTTAAAGTTCTGCTATGTGGCGCGGTATTATCCCGTATTGACGCCGGGCAA
GAGCAACTCGGTCGCCGCATACACTATTCTCAGAATGACTTGGTTGAGTACTCACCAGTCACAGAAAAGC
ATCTTACGGATGGCATGACAGTAAGAGAATTATGCAGTGCTGCCATAACCATGAGTGATAACACTGCGGC
CAACTTACTTCTGACAACGATCGGAGGACCGAAGGAGCTAACCGCTTTTTTGCACAACATGGGGGATCAT
GTAACTCGCCTTGATCGTTGGGAACCGGAGCTGAATGAAGCCATACCAAACGACGAGCGTGACACCACGA
TGCCTGTAGCAATGGCAACAACGTTGCGCAAACTATTAACTGGCGAACTACTTACTCTAGCTTCCCGGCA
ACAATTAATAGACTGGATGGAGGCGGATAAAGTTGCAGGACCACTTCTGCGCTCGGCCCTTCCGGCTGGC
TGGTTTATTGCTGATAAATCTGGAGCCGGTGAGCGTGGGTCTCGCGGTATCATTGCAGCACTGGGGCCAG
ATGGTAAGCCCTCCCGTATCGTAGTTATCTACACGACGGGGAGTCAGGCAACTATGGATGAACGAAATAG
ACAGATCGCTGAGATAGGTGCCTCACTGATTAAGCATTGGTAACTGTCAGACCAAGTTTACTCATATATA
CTTTAGATTGATTTAAAACTTCATTTTTAATTTAAAAGGATCTAGGTGAAGATCCTTTTTGATAATCTCA
TGACCAAAATCCCTTAACGTGAGTTTTCGTTCCACTGAGCGTCAGACCCCGTAGAAAAGATCAAAGGATC
TTCTTGAGATCCTTTTTTTCTGCGCGTAATCTGCTGCTTGCAAACAAAAAAACCACCGCTACCAGCGGTG
GTTTGTTTGCCGGATCAAGAGCTACCAACTCTTTTTCCGAAGGTAACTGGCTTCAGCAGAGCGCAGATAC
CAAATACTGTTCTTCTAGTGTAGCCGTAGTTAGGCCACCACTTCAAGAACTCTGTAGCACCGCCTACATA
CCTCGCTCTGCTAATCCTGTTACCAGTGGCTGCTGCCAGTGGCGATAAGTCGTGTCTTACCGGGTTGGAC
TCAAGACGATAGTTACCGGATAAGGCGCAGCGGTCGGGCTGAACGGGGGGTTCGTGCACACAGCCCAGCT
TGGAGCGAACGACCTACACCGAACTGAGATACCTACAGCGTGAGCTATGAGAAAGCGCCACGCTTCCCGA
AGGGAGAAAGGCGGACAGGTATCCGGTAAGCGGCAGGGTCGGAACAGGAGAGCGCACGAGGGAGCTTCCA
GGGGGAAACGCCTGGTATCTTTATAGTCCTGTCGGGTTTCGCCACCTCTGACTTGAGCGTCGATTTTTGT
GATGCTCGTCAGGGGGGCGGAGCCTATGGAAAAACGCCAGCAACGCGGCCTTTTTACGGTTCCTGGCCTT
TTGCTGGCCTTTTGCTCACATGT
